Addgene plasmid #77837: PMVK gRNA (BRDN0001145184)
Purpose: 3rd generation lentiviral gRNA plasmid targeting human PMVK
Depositing lab: John Doench & David Root. Depositing organization: Broad Institute. Publication: Optimized sgRNA design to maximize activity and minimize off-target effects of CRISPR-Cas9. Doench JG, Fusi N, Sullender M, Hegde M, Vaimberg EW, Donovan KF, Smith I, Tothova Z, Wilen C, Orchard R, Virgin HW, Listgarten J, Root DE. Nat Biotechnol. 2016 Jan 18. doi: 10.1038/nbt.3437. PubMed 26780180.
Backbone
  Vector backbone: lentiGuide-Puro
  Backbone manufacturer: Zhang Lab (Addgene plasmid # 52963)
  Vector type: Mammalian Expression, Lentiviral, CRISPR
  Selectable markers: Puromycin
Growth in bacteria
  Bacterial resistance: Ampicillin, 100 μg/mL
  Growth temperature: 37°C
  Growth strain: DH5alpha
  Copy number: High Copy
Gene/Insert
  Gene/Insert name: PMVK (alt names: PMVK; NM_006556.3)
  gRNA/shRNA sequence: TGACATCCAGTGGTTTCGGG
  Species: H. sapiens (human)
  Entrez Gene: PMVK (a.k.a. HUMPMKI, PMK, PMKA, PMKASE, POROK1)
  Promoter: hU6
  Cloning method: Unknown
  Sequencing primers: 5′ U6-F; 3′ pS2-R
Terms and licenses: Academic/Nonprofit Terms; Industry Terms: Not Available to Industry
Depositor comments: The gRNA was designed to target the following Genbank reference sequence(s): NM_006556.3. Note that this plasmid does NOT contain Cas9. It should be used in conjunction with lentiCas9-Blast (Addgene #52962) or otherwise with cell lines already expressing Cas9. Browse the full kinome gRNA library at http://www.addgene.org/pooled-library/broadgpp-human-kinome/ or visit http://www.broadinstitute.org/rnai/public/ for detailed protocols and information.
How to cite: PMVK gRNA (BRDN0001145184) was a gift from John Doench & David Root (Addgene plasmid # 77837 ; http://n2t.net/addgene:77837 ; RRID:Addgene_77837)
