[The description below was written by a language model from this plasmid's Addgene catalogue record and pLannotate feature annotations shown in this document.]
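Description:
PMVK gRNA (BRDN0001145184) is a third-generation lentiviral guide RNA plasmid built on the lentiGuide-Puro backbone and designed to direct Streptococcus pyogenes Cas9 to the human PMVK gene (phosphomevalonate kinase), with the guide designed against the reference transcript listed in the record. It is about 8.3 kb. In E. coli it is maintained through a high-copy ColE1/pUC-type origin and selected with ampicillin via the β-lactamase gene. An f1 origin, an SV40 origin, T7 and T3 promoters and remnants of lac sequences are also carried over from the backbone.

The viral transfer cassette begins with an RSV promoter fused to a truncated HIV-1 5' LTR, which drives Tat-independent production of the genomic RNA. This is followed by the Ψ packaging signal with a partial gag sequence and the Rev response element for Rev-dependent nuclear export. Within this cassette, a human U6 RNA polymerase III promoter transcribes the 20-nt PMVK spacer fused to the Cas9 gRNA scaffold. A central polypurine tract (cPPT/CTS) follows, which aids nuclear import of the viral genome. A separate EF-1α core promoter with its intron A then expresses puromycin N-acetyltransferase, allowing transduced mammalian cells to be selected. A WPRE enhances transcript expression, and the ΔU3 self-inactivating 3' LTR disables LTR promoter activity after integration.

The plasmid does not encode Cas9, so it must be used with a separate Cas9 vector or in cells that already express Cas9. It is one member of a human kinome gRNA collection and is intended for stable CRISPR knockout of PMVK, with the guide delivered by lentiviral transduction.
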