Features (pLannotate 1.2.2; 29 found; start..end, strand, type, name):
     14..80      +  CDS            small t antigen (fragment): SV40 (simian virus 40) small t antigen
    106..317     +  promoter       EF-1α core promoter: core promoter for human elongation factor EF-1α
    318..1256    +  intron         EF-1α intron A: intron upstream of the start codon of human EF-1α
   1278..1877    +  CDS            PuroR (fragment): puromycin N-acetyltransferase; pac from Streptomyces; confers resistance to puromycin
   1893..2481    +  misc_feature   WPRE: woodchuck hepatitis virus posttranscriptional regulatory element
   2532..2551    +  misc_feature   cPPT/CTS (fragment): central polypurine tract and central termination sequence of HIV-1
   2553..2786    +  LTR            3' LTR (ΔU3): self-inactivating 3' long terminal repeat (LTR) from HIV-1
   2864..2985    +  polyA_signal   SV40 poly(A) signal: SV40 polyadenylation signal
   3025..3160    +  rep_origin     SV40 ori: SV40 origin of replication
   3181..3199    -  promoter       T7 promoter: promoter for bacteriophage T7 RNA polymerase
   3207..3362    +  CDS            lacZα (fragment): LacZα fragment of β-galactosidase; lacZ fragment
   3367..3795    +  rep_origin     f1 ori (sequence partly withheld): f1 bacteriophage origin of replication; arrow indicates direction of (+) strand synthesis
   3848..3952    +  promoter       AmpR promoter: bla
   3953..4813    +  CDS            AmpR: β-lactamase; bla; confers resistance to ampicillin, carbenicillin, and related antibiotics
   4984..5572    +  rep_origin     ori: high-copy-number ColE1/pMB1/pBR322/pUC origin of replication
   5755..5847    +  CDS            lacI (fragment): lac repressor; lacI; The lac repressor binds to the lac operator to inhibit transcription in E. coli. This inhibition can be relieved by adding lactose or isopropyl-β-D-thiogalactopyranoside (IPTG).
   5860..5881    +  protein_bind   CAP binding site: CAP binding activates transcription in the presence of cAMP. E. coli catabolite activator protein
   5896..5926    +  promoter       lac promoter: promoter for the E. coli lac operon
   5934..5950    +  protein_bind   lac operator: The lac repressor binds to the lac operator to inhibit transcription in E. coli. This inhibition can be relieved by adding lactose or isopropyl-β-D-thiogalactopyranoside (IPTG). lac repressor encoded by lacI
   5995..6013    +  promoter       T3 promoter: promoter for bacteriophage T3 RNA polymerase
   6041..6267    +  promoter       RSV promoter: Rous sarcoma virus enhancer/promoter
   6268..6448    +  LTR            5' LTR (truncated): truncated 5' long terminal repeat (LTR) from HIV-1
   6495..6620    +  misc_feature   HIV-1 Ψ: packaging signal of human immunodeficiency virus type 1
   6604..6967    +  CDS            HIV-1 gag (fragment): gag protein from human immunodeficiency virus 1; gag
   7113..7346    +  misc_feature   RRE: The Rev response element (RRE) of HIV-1 allows for Rev-dependent mRNA export from the nucleus to the cytoplasm.
   7723..7749    +  CDS            Rev (fragment): human immunodeficiency virus 1 (HIV-1) Rev protein; rev; enhances nuclear export of unspliced and incompletely spliced viral mRNAs
   7753..7993    +  promoter       U6 promoter: RNA polymerase III promoter for human U6 snRNA
   8023..8098    +  misc_RNA       gRNA scaffold: guide RNA scaffold for the Streptococcus pyogenes CRISPR/Cas9 system
   8154..8271    +  misc_feature   cPPT/CTS: central polypurine tract and central termination sequence of HIV-1
>Addgene plasmid #77837 | PMVK gRNA (BRDN0001145184) | addgene full sequence | sequence record 188502 | Addgene Assembled Sequence
CCCGGGTGCAAAGATGGATAAAGTTTTAAACAGAGAGGAATCTTTGCAGCTAATGGACCTTCTAGGTCTT
GAAAGGAGTGGGAATTGGCTCCGGTGCCCGTCAGTGGGCAGAGCGCACATCGCCCACAGTCCCCGAGAAG
TTGGGGGGAGGGGTCGGCAATTGATCCGGTGCCTAGAGAAGGTGGCGCGGGGTAAACTGGGAAAGTGATG
TCGTGTACTGGCTCCGCCTTTTTCCCGAGGGTGGGGGAGAACCGTATATAAGTGCAGTAGTCGCCGTGAA
CGTTCTTTTTCGCAACGGGTTTGCCGCCAGAACACAGGTAAGTGCCGTGTGTGGTTCCCGCGGGCCTGGC
CTCTTTACGGGTTATGGCCCTTGCGTGCCTTGAATTACTTCCACCTGGCTGCAGTACGTGATTCTTGATC
CCGAGCTTCGGGTTGGAAGTGGGTGGGAGAGTTCGAGGCCTTGCGCTTAAGGAGCCCCTTCGCCTCGTGC
TTGAGTTGAGGCCTGGCCTGGGCGCTGGGGCCGCCGCGTGCGAATCTGGTGGCACCTTCGCGCCTGTCTC
GCTGCTTTCGATAAGTCTCTAGCCATTTAAAATTTTTGATGACCTGCTGCGACGCTTTTTTTCTGGCAAG
ATAGTCTTGTAAATGCGGGCCAAGATCTGCACACTGGTATTTCGGTTTTTGGGGCCGCGGGCGGCGACGG
GGCCCGTGCGTCCCAGCGCACATGTTCGGCGAGGCGGGGCCTGCGAGCGCGGCCACCGAGAATCGGACGG
GGGTAGTCTCAAGCTGGCCGGCCTGCTCTGGTGCCTGGCCTCGCGCCGCCGTGTATCGCCCCGCCCTGGG
CGGCAAGGCTGGCCCGGTCGGCACCAGTTGCGTGAGCGGAAAGATGGCCGCTTCCCGGCCCTGCTGCAGG
GAGCTCAAAATGGAGGACGCGGCGCTCGGGAGAGCGGGCGGGTGAGTCACCCACACAAAGGAAAAGGGCC
TTTCCGTCCTCAGCCGTCGCTTCATGTGACTCCACGGAGTACCGGGCGCCGTCCAGGCACCTCGATTAGT
TCTCGAGCTTTTGGAGTACGTCGTCTTTAGGTTGGGGGGAGGGGTTTTATGCGATGGAGTTTCCCCACAC
TGAGTGGGTGGAGACTGAAGTTAGGCCAGCTTGGCACTTGATGTAATTCTCCTTGGAATTTGCCCTTTTT
GAGTTTGGATCTTGGTTCATTCTCAAGCCTCAGACAGTGGTTCAAAGTTTTTTTCTTCCATTTCAGGTGT
CGTGACGTACGGCCACCATGACCGAGTACAAGCCCACGGTGCGCCTCGCCACCCGCGACGACGTCCCCAG
GGCCGTACGCACCCTCGCCGCCGCGTTCGCCGACTACCCCGCCACGCGCCACACCGTCGATCCGGACCGC
CACATCGAGCGGGTCACCGAGCTGCAAGAACTCTTCCTCACGCGCGTCGGGCTCGACATCGGCAAGGTGT
GGGTCGCGGACGACGGCGCCGCCGTGGCGGTCTGGACCACGCCGGAGAGCGTCGAAGCGGGGGCGGTGTT
CGCCGAGATCGGCCCGCGCATGGCCGAGTTGAGCGGTTCCCGGCTGGCCGCGCAGCAACAGATGGAAGGC
CTCCTGGCGCCGCACCGGCCCAAGGAGCCCGCGTGGTTCCTGGCCACCGTCGGAGTCTCGCCCGACCACC
AGGGCAAGGGTCTGGGCAGCGCCGTCGTGCTCCCCGGAGTGGAGGCGGCCGAGCGCGCCGGGGTGCCCGC
CTTCCTGGAGACCTCCGCGCCCCGCAACCTCCCCTTCTACGAGCGGCTCGGCTTCACCGTCACCGCCGAC
GTCGAGGTGCCCGAAGGACCGCGCACCTGGTGCATGACCCGCAAGCCCGGTGCCTGAACGCGTTAAGTCG
ACAATCAACCTCTGGATTACAAAATTTGTGAAAGATTGACTGGTATTCTTAACTATGTTGCTCCTTTTAC
GCTATGTGGATACGCTGCTTTAATGCCTTTGTATCATGCTATTGCTTCCCGTATGGCTTTCATTTTCTCC
TCCTTGTATAAATCCTGGTTGCTGTCTCTTTATGAGGAGTTGTGGCCCGTTGTCAGGCAACGTGGCGTGG
TGTGCACTGTGTTTGCTGACGCAACCCCCACTGGTTGGGGCATTGCCACCACCTGTCAGCTCCTTTCCGG
GACTTTCGCTTTCCCCCTCCCTATTGCCACGGCGGAACTCATCGCCGCCTGCCTTGCCCGCTGCTGGACA
GGGGCTCGGCTGTTGGGCACTGACAATTCCGTGGTGTTGTCGGGGAAATCATCGTCCTTTCCTTGGCTGC
TCGCCTGTGTTGCCACCTGGATTCTGCGCGGGACGTCCTTCTGCTACGTCCCTTCGGCCCTCAATCCAGC
GGACCTTCCTTCCCGCGGCCTGCTGCCGGCTCTGCGGCCTCTTCCGCGTCTTCGCCTTCGCCCTCAGACG
AGTCGGATCTCCCTTTGGGCCGCCTCCCCGCGTCGACTTTAAGACCAATGACTTACAAGGCAGCTGTAGA
TCTTAGCCACTTTTTAAAAGAAAAGGGGGGACTGGAAGGGCTAATTCACTCCCAACGAAGACAAGATCTG
CTTTTTGCTTGTACTGGGTCTCTCTGGTTAGACCAGATCTGAGCCTGGGAGCTCTCTGGCTAACTAGGGA
ACCCACTGCTTAAGCCTCAATAAAGCTTGCCTTGAGTGCTTCAAGTAGTGTGTGCCCGTCTGTTGTGTGA
CTCTGGTAACTAGAGATCCCTCAGACCCTTTTAGTCAGTGTGGAAAATCTCTAGCAGTACGTATAGTAGT
TCATGTCATCTTATTATTCAGTATTTATAACTTGCAAAGAAATGAATATCAGAGAGTGAGAGGAACTTGT
TTATTGCAGCTTATAATGGTTACAAATAAAGCAATAGCATCACAAATTTCACAAATAAAGCATTTTTTTC
ACTGCATTCTAGTTGTGGTTTGTCCAAACTCATCAATGTATCTTATCATGTCTGGCTCTAGCTATCCCGC
CCCTAACTCCGCCCATCCCGCCCCTAACTCCGCCCAGTTCCGCCCATTCTCCGCCCCATGGCTGACTAAT
TTTTTTTATTTATGCAGAGGCCGAGGCCGCCTCGGCCTCTGAGCTATTCCAGAAGTAGTGAGGAGGCTTT
TTTGGAGGCCTAGGGACGTACCCAATTCGCCCTATAGTGAGTCGTATTACGCGCGCTCACTGGCCGTCGT
TTTACAACGTCGTGACTGGGAAAACCCTGGCGTTACCCAACTTAATCGCCTTGCAGCACATCCCCCTTTC
GCCAGCTGGCGTAATAGCGAAGAGGCCCGCACCGATCGCCCTTCCCAACAGTTGCGCAGCCTGAATGGCG
AATGGG
[124 nt withheld, positions 3367-3490]
C
[91 nt withheld, positions 3492-3582]
A
[49 nt withheld, positions 3584-3632]
CCTTTGACGTTGGAGTCCACGTTCTTT
[37 nt withheld, positions 3660-3696]
ACCCTATCTCGGTCTATTCTTTTGATTTATAAGGGATTTTGCCGATTTCGGCCTATTGGTTAAAAAATGA
GCTGATTTAACAAAAATTTAACGCGAATTTTAACAAAATATTAACGCTTACAATTTAGGTGGCACTTTTC
GGGGAAATGTGCGCGGAACCCCTATTTGTTTATTTTTCTAAATACATTCAAATATGTATCCGCTCATGAG
ACAATAACCCTGATAAATGCTTCAATAATATTGAAAAAGGAAGAGTATGAGTATTCAACATTTCCGTGTC
GCCCTTATTCCCTTTTTTGCGGCATTTTGCCTTCCTGTTTTTGCTCACCCAGAAACGCTGGTGAAAGTAA
AAGATGCTGAAGATCAGTTGGGTGCACGAGTGGGTTACATCGAACTGGATCTCAACAGCGGTAAGATCCT
TGAGAGTTTTCGCCCCGAAGAACGTTTTCCAATGATGAGCACTTTTAAAGTTCTGCTATGTGGCGCGGTA
TTATCCCGTATTGACGCCGGGCAAGAGCAACTCGGTCGCCGCATACACTATTCTCAGAATGACTTGGTTG
AGTACTCACCAGTCACAGAAAAGCATCTTACGGATGGCATGACAGTAAGAGAATTATGCAGTGCTGCCAT
AACCATGAGTGATAACACTGCGGCCAACTTACTTCTGACAACGATCGGAGGACCGAAGGAGCTAACCGCT
TTTTTGCACAACATGGGGGATCATGTAACTCGCCTTGATCGTTGGGAACCGGAGCTGAATGAAGCCATAC
CAAACGACGAGCGTGACACCACGATGCCTGTAGCAATGGCAACAACGTTGCGCAAACTATTAACTGGCGA
ACTACTTACTCTAGCTTCCCGGCAACAATTAATAGACTGGATGGAGGCGGATAAAGTTGCAGGACCACTT
CTGCGCTCGGCCCTTCCGGCTGGCTGGTTTATTGCTGATAAATCTGGAGCCGGTGAGCGTGGGTCTCGCG
GTATCATTGCAGCACTGGGGCCAGATGGTAAGCCCTCCCGTATCGTAGTTATCTACACGACGGGGAGTCA
GGCAACTATGGATGAACGAAATAGACAGATCGCTGAGATAGGTGCCTCACTGATTAAGCATTGGTAACTG
TCAGACCAAGTTTACTCATATATACTTTAGATTGATTTAAAACTTCATTTTTAATTTAAAAGGATCTAGG
TGAAGATCCTTTTTGATAATCTCATGACCAAAATCCCTTAACGTGAGTTTTCGTTCCACTGAGCGTCAGA
CCCCGTAGAAAAGATCAAAGGATCTTCTTGAGATCCTTTTTTTCTGCGCGTAATCTGCTGCTTGCAAACA
AAAAAACCACCGCTACCAGCGGTGGTTTGTTTGCCGGATCAAGAGCTACCAACTCTTTTTCCGAAGGTAA
CTGGCTTCAGCAGAGCGCAGATACCAAATACTGTTCTTCTAGTGTAGCCGTAGTTAGGCCACCACTTCAA
GAACTCTGTAGCACCGCCTACATACCTCGCTCTGCTAATCCTGTTACCAGTGGCTGCTGCCAGTGGCGAT
AAGTCGTGTCTTACCGGGTTGGACTCAAGACGATAGTTACCGGATAAGGCGCAGCGGTCGGGCTGAACGG
GGGGTTCGTGCACACAGCCCAGCTTGGAGCGAACGACCTACACCGAACTGAGATACCTACAGCGTGAGCT
ATGAGAAAGCGCCACGCTTCCCGAAGGGAGAAAGGCGGACAGGTATCCGGTAAGCGGCAGGGTCGGAACA
GGAGAGCGCACGAGGGAGCTTCCAGGGGGAAACGCCTGGTATCTTTATAGTCCTGTCGGGTTTCGCCACC
TCTGACTTGAGCGTCGATTTTTGTGATGCTCGTCAGGGGGGCGGAGCCTATGGAAAAACGCCAGCAACGC
GGCCTTTTTACGGTTCCTGGCCTTTTGCTGGCCTTTTGCTCACATGTTCTTTCCTGCGTTATCCCCTGAT
TCTGTGGATAACCGTATTACCGCCTTTGAGTGAGCTGATACCGCTCGCCGCAGCCGAACGACCGAGCGCA
GCGAGTCAGTGAGCGAGGAAGCGGAAGAGCGCCCAATACGCAAACCGCCTCTCCCCGCGCGTTGGCCGAT
TCATTAATGCAGCTGGCACGACAGGTTTCCCGACTGGAAAGCGGGCAGTGAGCGCAACGCAATTAATGTG
AGTTAGCTCACTCATTAGGCACCCCAGGCTTTACACTTTATGCTTCCGGCTCGTATGTTGTGTGGAATTG
TGAGCGGATAACAATTTCACACAGGAAACAGCTATGACCATGATTACGCCAAGCGCGCAATTAACCCTCA
CTAAAGGGAACAAAAGCTGGAGCTGCAAGCTTAATGTAGTCTTATGCAATACTCTTGTAGTCTTGCAACA
TGGTAACGATGAGTTAGCAACATGCCTTACAAGGAGAGAAAAAGCACCGTGCATGCCGATTGGTGGAAGT
AAGGTGGTACGATCGTGCCTTATTAGGAAGGCAACAGACGGGTCTGACATGGATTGGACGAACCACTGAA
TTGCCGCATTGCAGAGATATTGTATTTAAGTGCCTAGCTCGATACATAAACGGGTCTCTCTGGTTAGACC
AGATCTGAGCCTGGGAGCTCTCTGGCTAACTAGGGAACCCACTGCTTAAGCCTCAATAAAGCTTGCCTTG
AGTGCTTCAAGTAGTGTGTGCCCGTCTGTTGTGTGACTCTGGTAACTAGAGATCCCTCAGACCCTTTTAG
TCAGTGTGGAAAATCTCTAGCAGTGGCGCCCGAACAGGGACTTGAAAGCGAAAGGGAAACCAGAGGAGCT
CTCTCGACGCAGGACTCGGCTTGCTGAAGCGCGCACGGCAAGAGGCGAGGGGCGGCGACTGGTGAGTACG
CCAAAAATTTTGACTAGCGGAGGCTAGAAGGAGAGAGATGGGTGCGAGAGCGTCAGTATTAAGCGGGGGA
GAATTAGATCGCGATGGGAAAAAATTCGGTTAAGGCCAGGGGGAAAGAAAAAATATAAATTAAAACATAT
AGTATGGGCAAGCAGGGAGCTAGAACGATTCGCAGTTAATCCTGGCCTGTTAGAAACATCAGAAGGCTGT
AGACAAATACTGGGACAGCTACAACCATCCCTTCAGACAGGATCAGAAGAACTTAGATCATTATATAATA
CAGTAGCAACCCTCTATTGTGTGCATCAAAGGATAGAGATAAAAGACACCAAGGAAGCTTTAGACAAGAT
AGAGGAAGAGCAAAACAAAAGTAAGACCACCGCACAGCAAGCGGCCGCTGATCTTCAGACCTGGAGGAGG
AGATATGAGGGACAATTGGAGAAGTGAATTATATAAATATAAAGTAGTAAAAATTGAACCATTAGGAGTA
GCACCCACCAAGGCAAAGAGAAGAGTGGTGCAGAGAGAAAAAAGAGCAGTGGGAATAGGAGCTTTGTTCC
TTGGGTTCTTGGGAGCAGCAGGAAGCACTATGGGCGCAGCGTCAATGACGCTGACGGTACAGGCCAGACA
ATTATTGTCTGGTATAGTGCAGCAGCAGAACAATTTGCTGAGGGCTATTGAGGCGCAACAGCATCTGTTG
CAACTCACAGTCTGGGGCATCAAGCAGCTCCAGGCAAGAATCCTGGCTGTGGAAAGATACCTAAAGGATC
AACAGCTCCTGGGGATTTGGGGTTGCTCTGGAAAACTCATTTGCACCACTGCTGTGCCTTGGAATGCTAG
TTGGAGTAATAAATCTCTGGAACAGATTTGGAATCACACGACCTGGATGGAGTGGGACAGAGAAATTAAC
AATTACACAAGCTTAATACACTCCTTAATTGAAGAATCGCAAAACCAGCAAGAAAAGAATGAACAAGAAT
TATTGGAATTAGATAAATGGGCAAGTTTGTGGAATTGGTTTAACATAACAAATTGGCTGTGGTATATAAA
ATTATTCATAATGATAGTAGGAGGCTTGGTAGGTTTAAGAATAGTTTTTGCTGTACTTTCTATAGTGAAT
AGAGTTAGGCAGGGATATTCACCATTATCGTTTCAGACCCACCTCCCAACCCCGAGGGGACCCAGAGAGG
GCCTATTTCCCATGATTCCTTCATATTTGCATATACGATACAAGGCTGTTAGAGAGATAATTAGAATTAA
TTTGACTGTAAACACAAAGATATTAGTACAAAATACGTGACGTAGAAAGTAATAATTTCTTGGGTAGTTT
GCAGTTTTAAAATTATGTTTTAAAATGGACTATCATATGCTTACCGTAACTTGAAAGTATTTCGATTTCT
TGGCTTTATATATCTTGTGGAAAGGACGAAACACCGTGACATCCAGTGGTTTCGGGGTTTTAGAGCTAGA
AATAGCAAGTTAAAATAAGGCTAGTCCGTTATCAACTTGAAAAAGTGGCACCGAGTCGGTGCTTTTTTAA
GCTTGGCGTAACTAGATCTTGAGACAAATGGCAGTATTCATCCACAATTTTAAAAGAAAAGGGGGGATTG
GGGGGTACAGTGCAGGGGAAAGAATAGTAGACATAATAGCAACAGACATACAAACTAAAGAATTACAAAA
ACAAATTACAAAAATTCAAAATTTTCGGGTTTATTACAGGGACAGCAGAGATCCACTTTGGCGCCGGCTC
GAGGGGG
