>Addgene plasmid #77837 | PMVK gRNA (BRDN0001145184) | depositor partial sequence | sequence record 145297 | Target Sequence
TGACATCCAGTGGTTTCGGG
