>Addgene plasmid #77837 | PMVK gRNA (BRDN0001145184) | addgene partial sequence | sequence record 188501 | hU6-F
TAGAAAGTAATAATTTCTTGGGTAGTTTGCAGTTTTAAAATTATGTTTTAAAATGGACTATCATATGCTT
ACCGTAACTTGAAAGTATTTCGATTTCTTGGCTTTATATATCTTGTGGAAAGGACGAAACACCGTGACAT
CCAGTGGTTTCGGGGTTTTAGAGCTAGAAATAGCAAGTTAAAATAAGGCTAGTCCGTTATCAACTTGAAA
AAGTGGCACCGAGTCGGTGCTTTTTTAAGCTTGGCGTAACTAGATCTTGAGACAAATGGCAGTATTCATC
CACAATTTTAAAAGAAAAGGGGGGATTGGGGGGTACAGTGCAGGGGAAAGAATAGTAGACATAATAGCAA
CAGACATACAAACTAAAGAATTACAAAAACAAATTACAAAAATTCAAAATTTTCGGGTTTATTACAGGGA
CAGCAGAGATCCACTTTGGCGCCGGCTCGAGGGGGCCCGGGTGCAAAGATGGATAAAGTTTTAAACAGAG
AGGAATCTTTGCAGCTAATGGACCTTCTAGGTCTTGAAAGGAGTGGGAATTGGCTCCGGTGCCCGTCAGT
GGGCAGAGCG
